>Addgene plasmid #215511 | pMRX-IP-hWIPI3-3×FLAG | addgene full sequence | sequence record 454102 | Addgene NGS Result
GACATTGATTATTGACTAGTTATTAATAGTAATCAATTACGGGGTCATTAGTTCATAGCCCATATATGGA
GTTCCGCGTTACATAACTTACGGTAAATGGCCCGCCTGGCTGACCGCCCAACGACCCCCGCCCATTGACG
TCAATAATGACGTATGTTCCCATAGTAACGCCAATAGGGACTTTCCATTGACGTCAATGGGTGGAGTATT
TACGGTAAACTGCCCACTTGGCAGTACATCAAGTGTATCATATGCCAAGTACGCCCCCTATTGACGTCAA
TGACGGTAAATGGCCCGCCTGGCATTATGCCCAGTACATGACCTTATGGGACTTTCCTACTTGGCAGTAC
ATCTACGTATTAGTCATCGCTATTACCATGCTAGAGAACCATCAGATGTTTCCAGGGTGCCCCAAGGACC
TGAAATGACCCTGTGCCTTATTTGAACTAACCAATCAGTTCGCTTCTCGCTTCTGTTCGCGCGCTTCTGC
TCCCCGAGCTCAATAAAAGAGCCCACAACCCCTCACTCGGCGCGCCAGTCCTCCGATTGACTGAGTCGCC
CGGGTACCCGTGTATCCAATAAACCCTCTTGCAGTTGCATCCGACTTGTGGTCTCGCTGTTCCTTGGGAG
GGTCTCCTCTGAGTGATTGACTACCCGTCAGCGGGGGTCTTTCATTTGGGGGCTCGTCCGGGATCGGGAG
ACCCCTGCCCAGGGACCACCGACCCACCACCGGGAGGTAAGCTGGCCAGCAACTTATCTGTGTCTGTCCG
ATTGTCTAGTGTCTATGACTGATTTTATGCGCCTGCGTCGGTACTAGTTAGCTAACTAGCTCTGTATCTG
GCGGACCCGTGGTGGAACTGACGAGTTCGGAACACCCGGCCGCAACCCTGGGAGACGTCCCAGGGACTTC
GGGGGCCGTTTTTGTGGCCCGACCTGAGTCCAAAAATCCCGATCGTTTTGGACTCTTTGGTGCACCCCCC
TTAGAGGAGGGATATGTGGTTCTGGTAGGAGACGAGAACCTAAAACAGTTCCCGCCTCCGTCTGAATTTT
TGCTTTCGGTTTGGGACCGAAGCCGCGCCGCGCGTCTTGTCTGCTGCAGCATCGTTCTGTGTTGTCTCTG
TCTGACTGTGTTTCTGTATTTGTCTGAAAATATGGGCCCGGGCCAGACTGTTACCACTCCCTTAAGTTTG
ACCTTAGGTCACTGGAAAGATGTCGAGCGGATCGCTCACAACCAGTCGGTAGATGTCAAGAAGAGACGTT
GGGTTACCTTCTGCTCTGCAGAATGGCCAACCTTTAACGTCGGATGGCCGCGAGACGGCACCTTTAACCG
AGACCTCATCACCCAGGTTAAGATCAAGGTCTTTTCACCTGGCCCGCATGGACACCCAGACCAGGTCCCC
TACATCGTGACCTGGGAAGCCTTGGCTTTTGACCCCCCTCCCTGGGTCAAGCCCTTTGTACACCCTAAGC
CTCCGCCTCCTCTTCCTCCATCCGCCCCGTCTCTCCCCCTTGAACCTCCTCGTTCGACCCCGCCTCGATC
CTCCCTTTATCCAGCCCTCACTCCTTCTCTAGGCGCCCCCATATGGCCATATGAGATCTTATATGGGGCA
CCCCCGCCCCTTGTAAACTTCCCTGACCCTGACATGACAAGAGTTACTAACAGCCCCTCTCTCCAAGCTC
ACTTACAGGCTCTCTACTTAGTCCAGCACGAAGTCTGGAGACCTCTGGCGGCAGCCTACCAAGAACAACT
GGACCGACCGGTGGTACCTCACCCTTACCGAGTCGGCGACACAGTGTGGGTCCGCCGACACCAGACTAAG
AACCTAGAACCTCGCTGGAAAGGACCTTACACAGTCCTGCTGACCACCCCCACCGCCCTCAAAGTAGACG
GCATCGCAGCTTGGATACACGCCGCCCACGTGAAGGCTGCCGACCCCGGGGGTGGACCATCCTCTAGACT
GCCGGATCTGCCATCGATATAAAGCTTAAAGGATCCATGAACCTCCTGCCGTGTAACCCTCACGGCAACG
GGCTGCTCTACGCCGGCTTCAACCAGGACCACGGATGCTTTGCGTGTGGGATGGAAAATGGATTCCGAGT
CTATAACACTGATCCACTAAAAGAAAAAGAGAAACAAGAATTTCTAGAAGGAGGAGTTGGCCATGTTGAA
ATGTTATTTCGCTGCAACTATTTAGCTTTAGTTGGTGGTGGAAAAAAGCCGAAATACCCTCCCAACAAAG
TAATGATCTGGGATGACCTGAAGAAGAAGACTGTTATTGAAATAGAATTTTCTACAGAAGTCAAGGCAGT
CAAGCTGCGGCGAGATAGAATTGTGGTGGTTTTGGACTCCATGATTAAGGTGTTCACATTCACACACAAT
CCCCATCAGTTGCACGTCTTCGAAACCTGCTATAACCCCAAAGGCCTCTGTGTCCTTTGTCCCAATAGTA
ACAACTCCCTCCTGGCCTTTCCGGGCACGCACACGGGCCATGTGCAGCTTGTGGACCTGGCCAGCACGGA
GAAGCCACCCGTGGACATTCCTGCACACGAGGGTGTCCTGAGCTGCATTGCACTCAACCTGCAGGGAACA
AGAATTGCAACTGCATCCGAGAAAGGGACGCTTATAAGAATATTTGATACTTCATCAGGGCATTTAATCC
AGGAACTGCGAAGAGGATCTCAAGCAGCCAATATTTACTGCATCAACTTCAATCAGGATGCGTCCCTCAT
CTGCGTATCCAGCGACCACGGCACAGTGCATATTTTTGCAGCTGAAGATCCAAAAAGGAATAAACAGTCC
AGTTTGGCCTCAGCCAGTTTCCTTCCAAAATACTTCAGTTCCAAGTGGAGTTTCTCCAAGTTTCAGGTTC
CCTCAGGCTCTCCGTGCATTTGTGCCTTTGGAACAGAGCCAAACGCCGTCATTGCAATTTGTGCAGACGG
CAGCTACTACAAATTCCTGTTCAACCCCAAGGGGGAGTGCATCCGAGATGTCTACGCGCAGTTTCTAGAG
ATGACCGATGACAAGCTGGAATTCGGCTCTGGTTCAGGCGACTACAAAGACCATGACGGTGATTATAAAG
ATCATGACATCGACTACAAGGATGACGATGACAAGTAATGATTTCTCGAGAGCGGCCGCTACGTAAATTC
CGCCCCCCCCCCTAACGTTACTGGCCGAAGCCGCTTGGAATAAGGCCGGTGTGCGTTTGTCTATATGTTA
TTTTCCACCATATTGCCGTCTTTTGGCAATGTGAGGGCCCGGAAACCTGGCCCTGTCTTCTTGACGAGCA
TTCCTAGGGGTCTTTCCCCTCTCGCCAAAGGAATGCAAGGTCTGTTGAATGTCGTGAAGGAAGCAGTTCC
TCTGGAAGTTTCTTGAAGACAAACAACGTCTGTAGCGACCCTTTGCAGGCAGCGGAACCCCCCACCTGGC
GACAGGTGCCTCTGCGGCCAAAAGCCACGTGTATAAGATACACCTGCAAAGGCGGCACAACCCCAGTGCC
ACGTTGTGAGTTGGATAGTTGTGGAAAGAGTCAAATGGCTCTCCTCAAGCGTATTCAACAAGGGGCTGAA
GGATGCCCAGAAGGTACCCCATTGTATGGGATCTGATCTGGGGCCTCGGTGCACATGCTTTACATGTGTT
TAGTCGAGGTTAAAAAAACGTCTAGGCCCCCCGAACCACGGGGACGTGGTTTTCCTTTGAAAAACACGAT
GATAATATGGCCACAACCGTCGACATGACCGAGTACAAGCCCACGGTGCGCCTCGCCACCCGCGACGACG
TCCCCCGGGCCGTACGCACCCTCGCCGCCGCGTTCGCCGACTACCCCGCCACGCGCCACACCGTCGACCC
GGACCGCCACATCGAGCGGGTCACCGAGCTGCAAGAACTCTTCCTCACGCGCGTCGGGCTCGACATCGGC
AAGGTGTGGGTCGCGGACGACGGCGCCGCGGTGGCGGTCTGGACCACGCCGGAGAGCGTCGAAGCGGGGG
CGGTGTTCGCCGAGATCGGCCCGCGCATGGCCGAGTTGAGCGGTTCCCGGCTGGCCGCGCAGCAACAGAT
GGAAGGCCTCCTGGCGCCGCACCGGCCCAAGGAGCCCGCGTGGTTCCTGGCCACCGTCGGCGTCTCGCCC
GACCACCAGGGCAAGGGTCTGGGCAGCGCCGTCGTGCTCCCCGGAGTGGAGGCGGCCGAGCGCGCCGGGG
TGCCCGCCTTCCTGGAGACCTCCGCGCCCCGCAACCTCCCCTTCTACGAGCGGCTCGGCTTCACCGTCAC
CGCCGACGTCGAGGTGCCCGAAGGACCGCGCACCTGGTGCATGACCCGCAAGCCCGGTGCCTGAGTCGAC
CGCCCGCCCCACGACCCGCAGCGCCCGACCGAAAGGAGCGCACGACCCCATGGCTCGACGATAAAATAAA
AGATTTTATTTAGTCTCCAGAAAAAGGGGGGAATGAAAGACCCCACCTGTAGGTTTGGCAAGCTAGCTTA
AGTAACGCCATTTTGCAAGGCATGGAAAAATACATAACTGAGAATAGAGAAGTTCAGATCAAGGTCAGGA
ACAGATGGAACAGCTGAATATGGGCCAAACAGGATATCTGTGGTAAGCAGTTCCTGCCCCGGCTCAGGGC
CAAGAACAGATGGAACAGCTGAATATGGGCCAAACAGGATATCTGTGGTAAGCAGTTCCTGCCCCGGCTC
AGGGCCAAGAACAGATGGTCCCCAGATGCGGTCCAGCCCTCAGCAGTTTCTAGAGAACCATCAGATGTTT
CCAGGGTGCCCCAAGGACCTGAAATGACCCTGTGCCTTATTTGAACTAACCAATCAGTTCGCTTCTCGCT
TCTGTTCGCGCGCTTCTGCTCCCCGAGCTCAATAAAAGAGCCCACAACCCCTCACTCGGCGCGCCAGTCC
TCCGATTGACTGAGTCGCCCGGGTACCCGTGTATCCAATAAACCCTCTTGCAGTTGCATCCGACTTGTGG
TCTCGCTGTTCCTTGGGAGGGTCTCCTCTGAGTGATTGACTACCCGTCAGCGGGGGTCTTTCACATGCAG
CATGTATCAAAATTAATTTGGTTTTTTTTCTTAAGTATTTACATTAAATGGCCATAGTTGCATTAATGAA
TCGGCCAACGCGCGGGGAGAGGCGGTTTGCGTATTGGGCGCTCTTCCGCTTCCTCGCTCACTGACTCGCT
GCGCTCGGTCGTTCGGCTGCGGCGAGCGGTATCAGCTCACTCAAAGGCGGTAATACGGTTATCCACAGAA
TCAGGGGATAACGCAGGAAAGAACATGTGAGCAAAAGGCCAGCAAAAGGCCAGGAACCGTAAAAAGGCCG
CGTTGCTGGCGTTTTTCCATAGGCTCCGCCCCCCTGACGAGCATCACAAAAATCGACGCTCAAGTCAGAG
GTGGCGAAACCCGACAGGACTATAAAGATACCAGGCGTTTCCCCCTGGAAGCTCCCTCGTGCGCTCTCCT
GTTCCGACCCTGCCGCTTACCGGATACCTGTCCGCCTTTCTCCCTTCGGGAAGCGTGGCGCTTTCTCATA
GCTCACGCTGTAGGTATCTCAGTTCGGTGTAGGTCGTTCGCTCCAAGCTGGGCTGTGTGCACGAACCCCC
CGTTCAGCCCGACCGCTGCGCCTTATCCGGTAACTATCGTCTTGAGTCCAACCCGGTAAGACACGACTTA
TCGCCACTGGCAGCAGCCACTGGTAACAGGATTAGCAGAGCGAGGTATGTAGGCGGTGCTACAGAGTTCT
TGAAGTGGTGGCCTAACTACGGCTACACTAGAAGAACAGTATTTGGTATCTGCGCTCTGCTGAAGCCAGT
TACCTTCGGAAAAAGAGTTGGTAGCTCTTGATCCGGCAAACAAACCACCGCTGGTAGCGGTGGTTTTTTT
GTTTGCAAGCAGCAGATTACGCGCAGAAAAAAAGGATCTCAAGAAGATCCTTTGATCTTTTCTACGGGGT
CTGACGCTCAGTGGAACGAAAACTCACGTTAAGGGATTTTGGTCATGAGATTATCAAAAAGGATCTTCAC
CTAGATCCTTTTGCGGCCGGCCGCAAATCAATCTAAAGTATATATGAGTAAACTTGGTCTGACAGTTACC
AATGCTTAATCAGTGAGGCACCTATCTCAGCGATCTGTCTATTTCGTTCATCCATAGTTGCCTGACTCCC
CGTCGTGTAGATAACTACGATACGGGAGGGCTTACCATCTGGCCCCAGTGCTGCAATGATACCGCGAGAC
CCACGCTCACCGGCTCCAGATTTATCAGCAATAAACCAGCCAGCCGGAAGGGCCGAGCGCAGAAGTGGTC
CTGCAACTTTATCCGCCTCCATCCAGTCTATTAATTGTTGCCGGGAAGCTAGAGTAAGTAGTTCGCCAGT
TAATAGTTTGCGCAACGTTGTTGCCATTGCTACAGGCATCGTGGTGTCACGCTCGTCGTTTGGTATGGCT
TCATTCAGCTCCGGTTCCCAACGATCAAGGCGAGTTACATGATCCCCCATGTTGTGCAAAAAAGCGGTTA
GCTCCTTCGGTCCTCCGATCGTTGTCAGAAGTAAGTTGGCCGCAGTGTTATCACTCATGGTTATGGCAGC
ACTGCATAATTCTCTTACTGTCATGCCATCCGTAAGATGCTTTTCTGTGACTGGTGAGTACTCAACCAAG
TCATTCTGAGAATAGTGTATGCGGCGACCGAGTTGCTCTTGCCCGGCGTCAACACGGGATAATACCGCGC
CACATAGCAGAACTTTAAAAGTGCTCATCATTGGAAAACGTTCTTCGGGGCGAAAACTCTCAAGGATCTT
ACCGCTGTTGAGATCCAGTTCGATGTAACCCACTCGTGCACCCAACTGATCTTCAGCATCTTTTACTTTC
ACCAGCGTTTCTGGGTGAGCAAAAACAGGAAGGCAAAATGCCGCAAAAAAGGGAATAAGGGCGACACGGA
AATGTTGAATACTCATACTCTTCCTTTTTCAATATTATTGAAGCATTTATCAGGGTTATTGTCTCATGAG
CGGATACATATTTGAATGTATTTAGAAAAATAAACAAATAGGGGTTCCGCGCACATTTCCCCGAAAAGTG
CCACCTGACGTCTAAGAAACCATTATTATCATGACATTAACCTATAAAAATAGGCGTATCACGAGGCCCT
TTCGTCTTCACTATAGGAGCTTGGCCCATTGCATACGTTGTATCCATATCATAATATGTACATTTATATT
GGCTCATGTCCAACATTACCGCCATGTT
Features (pLannotate 1.2.2; 14 found; start..end, strand, type, name):
      1..380     +  enhancer       CMV enhancer: human cytomegalovirus immediate early enhancer
    381..676     +  LTR            3' LTR (ΔU3) (fragment): self-inactivating 3' long terminal repeat (LTR) from Moloney murine leukemia virus
    739..1096    +  misc_feature   MMLV Ψ: packaging signal of Moloney murine leukemia virus (MMLV)
   1161..1577    +  CDS            gag (truncated): truncated Moloney murine leukemia virus (MMLV) gag gene lacking the start codon
   1587..1961    +  misc_feature   pol region: Moloney murine leukemia virus (MMLV) pol region containing the splice acceptor site
   1997..3028    +  CDS            WDR45B: WIPI3_HUMAN - Also known as WDR45L, WIPI3. Experimental evidence at protein level: Swiss-Prot protein existence level 1. Component of the autophagy machinery that controls the major intracellular degradation process by which cytoplasmic materials are packaged into autophagosomes and delivered to lysosomes for degradation (PubMed:28561066). Binds phosphatidylinositol 3-phosphate (PtdIns3P) forming on membranes of the endoplasmic reticulum upon activation of the upstream ULK1 and PI3 kinases and is recruited at phagophore assembly sites where it regulates the elongation of nascent phagophores do
   3050..3115    +  CDS            3xFLAG: three tandem FLAG® epitope tags, followed by an enterokinase cleavage site
   3153..3728    +  misc_feature   IRES2: internal ribosome entry site (IRES) of the encephalomyocarditis virus (EMCV)
   3735..4334    +  CDS            PuroR: puromycin N-acetyltransferase; pac from Streptomyces alboniger; confers resistance to puromycin
   4442..5033    +  LTR            LTR: long terminal repeat from Moloney murine leukemia virus
   5099..5151    -  CDS            lacI (fragment): lac repressor; lacI; The lac repressor binds to the lac operator to inhibit transcription in E. coli. This inhibition can be relieved by adding lactose or isopropyl-β-D-thiogalactopyranoside (IPTG).
   5334..5922    -  rep_origin     ori: high-copy-number ColE1/pMB1/pBR322/pUC origin of replication
   6086..6946    -  CDS            AmpR: β-lactamase; bla; confers resistance to ampicillin, carbenicillin, and related antibiotics
   6947..7051    -  promoter       AmpR promoter: bla
