[The description below was written by a language model from this plasmid's Addgene catalogue record and pLannotate feature annotations shown in this document.]
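Description:
pMRX-IP-hWIPI3-3×FLAG is a Moloney murine leukemia virus (MMLV)-based retroviral vector for expressing human WIPI3 (WDR45B, WD-repeat protein interacting with phosphoinositides 3) with a C-terminal 3×FLAG tag in mammalian cells. It is built on the pMRXIPU backbone, totals about 7.2 kb, and was assembled by Gibson cloning. In bacteria it is maintained through a high-copy ColE1/pUC-type origin and selected with ampicillin via the β-lactamase gene and its own promoter. A short lacI fragment annotated near the origin appears to be a backbone remnant.

The viral cassette begins with a CMV enhancer joined to a partial MMLV LTR. This hybrid 5′ element would drive production of the genomic transcript in packaging cells. Downstream lie the Ψ packaging signal, a truncated gag segment lacking its start codon, and a pol region that carries the splice acceptor site. These elements support encapsidation and processing of the viral RNA without encoding functional viral proteins. The WIPI3 coding sequence follows, fused in frame to three tandem FLAG epitopes. An EMCV IRES then allows translation of puromycin N-acetyltransferase from the same transcript, so puromycin-resistant cells should also express the tagged protein. A full-length MMLV LTR closes the proviral unit. The record annotates no separate internal promoter, so expression after integration presumably depends on the LTR.

WIPI3 is a PtdIns3P-binding component of the autophagy machinery involved in phagophore elongation. The construct is suited to generating stable cell lines by retroviral transduction for FLAG-based detection or immunoprecipitation of WIPI3. It comes from a study of WIPI family proteins in autophagy and their relevance to beta-propeller protein-associated neurodegeneration.
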