Addgene plasmid #215511: pMRX-IP-hWIPI3-3×FLAG
Purpose: Expresses FLAG tagged human WIPI3.
Depositing lab: Noboru Mizushima. Depositing organization: The University of Tokyo. Publication: Comprehensive analysis of autophagic functions of WIPI family proteins and their implications for the pathogenesis of beta-propeller associated neurodegeneration. Shimizu T, Tamura N, Nishimura T, Saito C, Yamamoto H, Mizushima N. Hum Mol Genet. 2023 Aug 7;32(16):2623-2637. doi: 10.1093/hmg/ddad096. PubMed 37364041.
Backbone
  Vector backbone: pMRXIPU
  Backbone manufacturer: Dr.Shoji Yamaoka of Tokyo Medical and Dental University
  Backbone size w/o insert (bp): 6137
  Total vector size (bp): 7238
  Vector type: Mammalian Expression, Retroviral
  Selectable markers: Puromycin
Growth in bacteria
  Bacterial resistance: Ampicillin, 100 μg/mL
  Growth temperature: 37°C
  Growth strain: NEB Stable
  Copy number: High Copy
Gene/Insert
  Gene/Insert name: WD-repeat protein interacting with phosphoinositides 3 (alt names: WIPI3; WD repeat domain 45B; WDR45B)
  Species: H. sapiens (human)
  Insert size (bp): 1101
  GenBank ID: NM_019613.4
  Entrez Gene: WDR45B (a.k.a. NEDSBAS, WDR45L, WIPI-3, WIPI3)
  Tag / fusion protein: 3×FLAG (C terminal on insert)
  Cloning method: Gibson Cloning
  Sequencing primers: 5′ ggatctgccATCGATataAAGCTTaaaGGATCCatgaacctcctgccg; 3′ GTCTTTGTAGTCgcctgaaccagagccGAATTCcagcttgtcatcggt
Terms and licenses: Academic/Nonprofit Terms; Industry Terms: Not Available to Industry
How to cite: pMRX-IP-hWIPI3-3×FLAG was a gift from Noboru Mizushima (Addgene plasmid # 215511 ; http://n2t.net/addgene:215511 ; RRID:Addgene_215511)
